Addgene plasmid #210234: pUdO1k
Purpose: (Empty Backbone) high-copy plasmid for bacterial expression
Depositing lab: François-Xavier Campbell-Valois. Depositing organization: University of Ottawa. Publication: pUdOs: Concise Plasmids for Bacterial and Mammalian Cells. Manigat FO, Connell LB, Stewart BN, LePabic AR, Tessier CJG, Emlaw JR, Calvert ND, Rossl A, Shuhendler AJ, daCosta CJB, Campbell-Valois FX. ACS Synth Biol. 2024 Jan 18. doi: 10.1021/acssynbio.3c00408. PubMed 38235654.
Backbone
  Vector backbone: pUdO1k
  Backbone manufacturer: Host-Microbe Interactions lab
  Backbone size (bp): 2107
  Vector type: Bacterial Expression
Growth in bacteria
  Bacterial resistance: Kanamycin, 50 μg/mL
  Growth temperature: 37°C
  Growth strain: DH5alpha
  Copy number: High Copy
Gene/Insert
  Cloning method: Gibson Cloning
Terms and licenses: Academic/Nonprofit Terms; Industry Terms: Not Available to Industry
How to cite: pUdO1k was a gift from François-Xavier Campbell-Valois (Addgene plasmid # 210234 ; http://n2t.net/addgene:210234 ; RRID:Addgene_210234)
