[The description below was written by a language model from this plasmid's Addgene catalogue record and pLannotate feature annotations shown in this document.]
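Description:
pUdO1k is a very compact (about 2.1 kb) empty backbone for bacterial expression, part of the pUdO series of concise plasmids designed for bacterial and mammalian work. It carries no insert; genes of interest are meant to be introduced by Gibson assembly. Replication in E. coli relies on a high-copy ColE1/pMB1/pUC-type origin, and the plasmid is maintained as a high-copy element under kanamycin selection.

The selectable marker is the Tn5-derived aminoglycoside phosphotransferase gene (aph(3')-II, NeoR/KanR), which confers resistance to kanamycin and neomycin. Immediately upstream of it, the automated annotation flags a short piece matching the Tn5 transposase gene and a very small lacZα fragment. The transposase match is most plausibly residual Tn5 sequence carried along with the resistance cassette, possibly including its native upstream region, and neither fragment is likely to encode a functional protein. Directly after the resistance gene lies a T7 promoter, and a T3 promoter sits in the opposite orientation at the end of the numbered sequence. These two phage promoters therefore converge on a short intervening stretch of under a hundred bases that probably serves as the cloning region, although the annotation does not label a multiple cloning site. The promoters can serve for phage polymerase-driven transcription or as standard priming sites for checking inserts.

No ribosome binding site, terminator, tag or host-recognised expression promoter is annotated, so users should expect to supply such regulatory elements with their insert. The record supports its use as a minimal, high-copy, kanamycin-selected chassis for building bacterial expression constructs.
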