Features (pLannotate 1.2.2; 6 found; start..end, strand, type, name):
     23..611     +  rep_origin     ori: high-copy-number ColE1/pMB1/pBR322/pUC origin of replication
    969..986     +  CDS            lacZα (fragment): LacZα fragment of β-galactosidase; lacZ fragment
    988..1155    +  CDS            tnpA (fragment): TN5P_ECOLX - Also known as tnp. Experimental evidence at protein level: Swiss-Prot protein existence level 1. Mediates transposition of transposon Tn5 by a 'cut and paste' mechanism. First, the monomeric transposase binds the 19 bp inverted DNA repeats flanking the transposon. Then, dimerization of the DNA- bound transposase creates a synaptic DNA complex. After nicking of the first DNA strand, excision of the transposon proceeds through a series of intermediates. The transposase then mediates the insertion of the transposon at a new site by strand transfer. The activity of the wild- type tran
   1187..1981    +  CDS            NeoR/KanR: aminoglycoside phosphotransferase from Tn5; aph(3')-II (or nptII); confers resistance to neomycin, kanamycin, and G418 (Geneticin®)
   1982..2000    +  promoter       T7 promoter: promoter for bacteriophage T7 RNA polymerase
   2089..2107    -  promoter       T3 promoter: promoter for bacteriophage T3 RNA polymerase
>Addgene plasmid #210234 | pUdO1k | addgene full sequence | sequence record 422893 | Addgene NGS Result
TAGAAAAGATCAAAGGATCTTCTTGAGATCCTTTTTTTCTGCGCGTAATCTGCTGCTTGCAAACAAAAAA
ACCACCGCTACCAGCGGTGGTTTGTTTGCCGGATCAAGAGCTACCAACTCTTTTTCCGAAGGTAACTGGC
TTCAGCAGAGCGCAGATACCAAATACTGTTCTTCTAGTGTAGCCGTAGTTAGGCCACCACTTCAAGAACT
CTGTAGCACCGCCTACATACCTCGCTCTGCTAATCCTGTTACCAGTGGCTGCTGCCAGTGGCGATAAGTC
GTGTCTTACCGGGTTGGACTCAAGACGATAGTTACCGGATAAGGCGCAGCGGTCGGGCTGAACGGGGGGT
TCGTGCACACAGCCCAGCTTGGAGCGAACGACCTACACCGAACTGAGATACCTACAGCGTGAGCTATGAG
AAAGCGCCACGCTTCCCGAAGGGAGAAAGGCGGACAGGTATCCGGTAAGCGGCAGGGTCGGAACAGGAGA
GCGCACGAGGGAGCTTCCAGGGGGAAACGCCTGGTATCTTTATAGTCCTGTCGGGTTTCGCCACCTCTGA
CTTGAGCGTCGATTTTTGTGATGCTCGTCAGGGGGGCGGAGCCTATGGAAAAACGCCAGCAACGCGGCCC
AGGAAACAGCTATGACCATGCCCGGGTAAGTGACTAGCGGAAACACAGAAAAAAGCCCGCACCTGACAGT
GCGGGCTTTTTTTTTCGACCAAAGGCTCCGAAGAGCCGAGTGTCTTCGGTTCGAGACCGAATTCGCGAGC
TCTCGCTAGCCAGTTTAAACAATTGCGGCCGCGTACTAGTCTATCGATTTGGATCCACCCTGCAGGAAGT
CTAGACCGTCGACACGGTCTCTGAGAGAAGACACGTCGCTCTTCGACGTAAGTAACTGACTCGGTACCAA
ATTCCAGAAAAGAGGCCTCCCGAAAGGGGGGCCTTTTTTCGTTTTGGTCCTAAGCTTAACTGGCCGTCGT
TTTACATAGCTTGCAGTGGGCTTACATGGCGATAGCTAGACTGGGCGGTTTTATGGACAGCAAGCGAACC
GGAATTGCCAGCTGGGGCGCCCTCTGGTAAGGTTGGGAAGCCCTGCAAAGTAAACTGGATGGCTTTCTTG
CCGCCAAGGATCTGATGGCGCAGGGGATCAAGATCTGATCAAGAGACAGGATGACGGTCGTTTCGCATGC
TTGAACAAGATGGATTGCACGCAGGTTCTCCGGCCGCTTGGGTGGAGAGGCTATTCGGCTATGACTGGGC
ACAACAGACAATCGGCTGCTCTGATGCCGCCGTGTTCCGGCTGTCAGCGCAGGGGCGCCCGGTTCTTTTT
GTCAAGACCGACCTGTCCGGTGCCCTGAATGAACTGCAGGACGAGGCAGCGCGGCTATCGTGGCTGGCCA
CGACGGGCGTTCCTTGCGCAGCTGTGCTCGACGTTGTCACTGAAGCGGGAAGGGACTGGCTGCTATTGGG
CGAAGTGCCGGGGCAGGATCTCCTGTCATCTCACCTTGCTCCTGCCGAGAAAGTATCCATCATGGCTGAT
GCAATGCGGCGGCTGCATACGCTTGATCCGGCTACCTGCCCATTCGACCACCAAGCGAAACATCGCATCG
AGCGAGCACGTACTCGGATGGAAGCCGGTCTTGTCGATCAGGATGATCTGGACGAAGAGCATCAGGGGCT
CGCGCCAGCCGAACTGTTCGCCAGGCTCAAGGCGCGCATGCCCGACGGCGAGGATCTCGTCGTGACCCAT
GGCGATGCCTGCTTGCCGAATATCATGGTGGAAAATGGCCGCTTTTCTGGATTCATCGACTGTGGCCGGC
TGGGTGTGGCGGACCGCTATCAGGACATAGCGTTGGCTACCCGTGATATTGCTGAAGAGCTTGGCGGCGA
ATGGGCTGACCGCTTCCTCGTGCTTTACGGTATCGCCGCTCCCGATTCGCAGCGCATCGCCTTCTATCGC
CTTCTTGACGAGTTCTTCTGATAATACGACTCACTATAGGGTAACTAATTGAGGCGCGCCTACCACCGTC
AAAAAAAACGGCGCTTTTTAGCGCCGTTTTTATTTTTCAACCTTCCTAGGTAAGTGACCCTTTAGTGAGG
GTTAATT
